Addgene plasmid #43021: I-ATGG
Depositing lab: Chad Cowan & Kiran Musunuru. Depositing organization: Harvard University. Publication: A TALEN Genome-Editing System for Generating Human Stem Cell-Based Disease Models. Ding Q, Lee YK, Schaefer EA, Peters DT, Veres A, Kim K, Kuperwasser N, Motola DL, Meissner TB, Hendriks WT, Trevisan M, Gupta RM, Moisan A, Banks E, Friesen M, Schinzel RT, Xia F, Tang A, Xia Y, Figueroa E, Wann A, Ahfeldt T, Daheron L, Zhang F, Rubin LL, Peng LF, Chung RT, Musunuru K, Cowan CA. Cell Stem Cell. 2012 Dec 12. pii: S1934-5909(12)00645-5. doi: 10.1016/j.stem.2012.11.011. PubMed 23246482.
Backbone
  Vector backbone: pCRII-TOPO
  Backbone manufacturer: Invitrogen
  Backbone size w/o insert (bp): 3973
  Vector type: Bacterial Cloning
Growth in bacteria
  Bacterial resistance: Ampicillin and Kanamycin, 100 & 50 μg/mL
  Growth temperature: 37°C
  Growth strain: Top10
  Copy number: High Copy
Gene/Insert
  Gene/Insert name: I-ATGG
  Species: Synthetic
  Insert size (bp): 424
  Cloning method: TOPO Cloning
  Sequencing primers: 5′ T7; 3′ M13-rev
Terms and licenses: Academic/Nonprofit Terms; Industry Terms: Not Available to Industry
How to cite: I-ATGG was a gift from Chad Cowan & Kiran Musunuru (Addgene plasmid # 43021 ; http://n2t.net/addgene:43021 ; RRID:Addgene_43021)
