[The description below was written by a language model from this plasmid's Addgene catalogue record.]
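Description:
I-ATGG is a bacterial cloning plasmid built on the commercial pCRII-TOPO backbone (about 4 kb without insert), into which a 424 bp synthetic insert of the same name was introduced by TOPO cloning. It is a high-copy plasmid maintained in E. coli, and it can be selected with both ampicillin and kanamycin, consistent with the two resistance markers that this backbone carries. The insert sits between the T7 and M13-reverse priming sites used to sequence across it. The vector is intended purely for storage and propagation of the fragment. The record lists no promoter meant to drive the insert's expression, and no tags, reporters or eukaryotic elements.

The record does not spell out what the insert encodes. It was deposited in connection with a TALEN genome-editing system developed for generating human stem cell-based disease models. The name, a position-like prefix followed by four bases, together with an insert size roughly matching four TALE repeats, suggests that it is a pre-assembled repeat module recognising the sequence ATGG, one member of a library of such building blocks. This interpretation is an inference from the name, size and associated publication rather than something stated in the catalogue fields. No feature table is available to confirm the repeat content, any flanking restriction sites used for assembly, or the insert's orientation. On this reading, the plasmid would serve as a source of a defined module to be excised or amplified and joined with other modules when constructing a custom TALEN array, rather than as a functional nuclease expression construct in its own right.
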