>Addgene plasmid #43021 | I-ATGG | depositor partial sequence | sequence record 58286 | I-ATGG sequence 424 bps
CGTCTCCTGACCCCAGAGCAGGTCGTGGCAATCGCCTCCAACATTGGCGGGAAACAGGCACTCGAGACTG
TCCAGCGCCTGCTTCCCGTGCTGTGCCAAGCGCACGGACTCACCCCAGAGCAGGTCGTGGCCATTGCCTC
GAATGGAGGGGGCAAACAGGCGTTGGAAACCGTACAACGATTGCTGCCGGTGCTGTGCCAAGCGCACGGC
CTCACCCCAGAGCAGGTCGTGGCAATCGCGAGCAATAACGGCGGAAAACAGGCTTTGGAAACGGTGCAGA
GGCTCCTTCCAGTGCTGTGCCAAGCGCACGGATTAACCCCAGAGCAGGTCGTGGCAATCGCGAGCAATAA
CGGCGGAAAACAGGCTTTGGAAACGGTGCAGAGGCTCCTTCCAGTGCTGTGCCAAGCGCACGGCTTAAGA
GACG
