>Addgene plasmid #43021 | I-ATGG | addgene partial sequence | sequence record 59940 | M13-F20 5'-TGTAAAACGACGGCCAGT-3'
CTATAGGGCGAATTGGGCCCTCTAGATGCATGCTCGAGCGGCCGCCAGTGTGATGGATATCTGCAGAATT
CGCCCTTATATAGATGCCGTCCTAGCGCGTCTCCTGACCCCAGAGCAGGTCGTGGCAATCGCCTCCAACA
TTGGCGGGAAACAGGCACTCGAGACTGTCCAGCGCCTGCTTCCCGTGCTGTGCCAAGCGCACGGACTCAC
CCCAGAGCAGGTCGTGGCCATTGCCTCGAATGGAGGGGGCAAACAGGCGTTGGAAACCGTACAACGATTG
CTGCCGGTGCTGTGCCAAGCGCACGGCCTCACCCCAGAGCAGGTCGTGGCAATCGCGAGCAATAACGGCG
GAAAACAGGCTTTGGAAACGGTGCAGAGGCTCCTTCCAGTGCTGTGCCAAGCGCACGGATTAACCCCAGA
GCAGGTCGTGGCAATCGCGAGCAATAACGGCGGAAAACAGGCTTTGGAAACGGTGCAGAGGCTCCTTCCA
GTGCTGTGCCAAGCGCACGGCTTAAGAGACGTGGGCACAGGAAAGATACTTAAGGGCGAATTCCAGCACA
CTGGCGGCCGTTACTAGTGGATCCGAGCTCGGTACCAAGCTTGATGCATAGCTTGAGTATTCTATAGTGT
CACCTAAATAGCTTGGCGTAATCATGGTCATAGCTGTTTCCTGTGTGAAATTGTTATCCGCTCACAATTC
CACACAACATACGAGCCGGAAGCATAAAGTGTAAAGCCTGGGGTGCCTAATGAGTGAGCTAACTCACATT
AATTGCGTTGCGCTCACTGCCCGCTTTCCAGTCGGGAAACCTGTCGTGCCAGCTGCATTAATGAATCGGC
CA
